>Addgene plasmid #50472 | pAAV-GFAP-HA-rM3D(Gs)-IRES-mCitrine | depositor full sequence | sequence record 75495 | pAAV-GFAP-HA-rM3D(Gs)-IRES-mCitrine sequence 7354 bps
CCTGCAGGCAGCTGCGCGCTCGCTCGCTCACTGAGGCCGCCCGGGCAAAGCCCGGGCGTCGGGCGACCTT
TGGTCGCCCGGCCTCAGTGAGCGAGCGAGCGCGCAGAGAGGGAGTGGCCAACTCCATCACTAGGGGTTCC
TGCGGCCGCACGCGTGTGTCTAGAGATCTAACATATCCTGGTGTGGAGTAGGGGACGCTGCTCTGACAGA
GGCTCGGGGGCCTGAGCTGGCTCTGTGAGCTGGGGAGGAGGCAGACAGCCAGGCCTTGTCTGCAAGCAGA
CCTGGCAGCATTGGGCTGGCCGCCCCCCAGGGCCTCCTCTTCATGCCCAGTGAATGACTCACCTTGGCAC
AGACACAATGTTCGGGGTGGGCACAGTGCCTGCTTCCCGCCGCACCCCAGCCCCCCTCAAATGCCTTCCG
AGAAGCCCATTGAGCAGGGGGCTTGCATTGCACCCCAGCCTGACAGCCTGGCATCTTGGGATAAAAGCAG
CACAGCCCCCTAGGGGCTGCCCTTGCTGTGTGGCGCCACCGGCGGTGGAGAACAAGGCTCTATTCAGCCT
GTGCCCAGGAAAGGGGATCAGGGGATGCCCAGGCATGGACAGTGGGTGGCAGGGGGGGAGAGGAGGGCTG
TCTGCTTCCCAGAAGTCCAAGGACACAAATGGGTGAGGGGAGAGCTCTCCCCATAGCTGGGCTGCGGCCC
AACCCCACCCCCTCAGGCTATGCCAGGGGGTGTTGCCAGGGGCACCCGGGCATCGCCAGTCTAGCCCACT
CCTTCATAAAGCCCTCGCATCCCAGGAGCGAGCAGAGCCAGAGCAGGTTGGAGAGGAGACGCATCACCTC
CGCTGCTCGCGGGGTCTAGAGTCGACGCCACCATGTACCCCTACGACGTCCCCGACTACGCCACCTTGCA
CAGTAACAGTACAACCTCGCCTTTGTTTCCCAACATCAGCTCTTCCTGGGTGCACAGTCCCTCGGAGGCA
GGGCTGCCCTTGGGGACAGTCACTCAGTTGGGCAGCTACAACATTTCACAAGAAACTGGGAATTTCTCCT
CAAACGACACCTCCAGCGACCCTCTCGGGGGTCACACCATCTGGCAAGTGGTCTTCATTGCCTTCTTAAC
TGGCTTCCTGGCATTGGTGACCATCATTGGCAACATCCTTGTCATTGTGGCCTTCAAGGTCAACAAACAG
CTGAAGACAGTCAACAACTACTTCCTCTTAAGCCTGGCCTGTGCAGACCTGATCATCGGGGTCATTTCCA
TGAACCTGTTCACTACCTACATCATTATGAACCGTTGGGCACTGGGGAACTTAGCCTGCGACCTCTGGCT
CTCCATTGACTGTGTGGCCAGCAATGCCTCTGTCATGAATCTGCTGGTCATCAGCTTTGACAGGTACTTT
TCCATCACTTCTCCATTCCGCTACCAGAGCCTGATGACCAGGGCTCGAGCTGGTGTGATGATTGGTCTGG
CTTGGGTCATCTCCTTTGTCCTATGGGCTCCTGCCATCTTGTTCTGGCAATACTTTGTAGGGAAGAGAAC
TGTGCCCCCAGGAGAATGTTTCATTCAGTTTCTGAGTGAGCCCACCATCACCTTCGGCACGGCGATCGCT
GGCTTTTACATGCCTGTCACCATCATGACTATTTTATACTGGCGGGTGTACCGGGAGGCCAAGGAGCAGA
TCAGGAAGATCGACCGCTGCGAGGGCCGGTTCTATGGCAGCCAGGAGCAGCCGCAGCCACCCCCGCTCCC
CCAACACCAGCCCATCCTCGGCAACGGCCGTGCCAGCAAGAGGAAGACGTCCCGTGTCATGGCCATGAGG
GAACACAAAGCTCTGCAGACGCTCAGTGCCATCTTGCTTGCCTTCATCATCACGTGGACCCCCTACAACA
TCATGGTCCTGGTGAACACCTTCTGTGACAGCTGCATACCCAAAACCTATTGGAATCTGGGCTACTGGCT
GTGCTATATCAACAGCACCGTGAACCCTGTGTGCTATGCCCTGTGCAACAAAACATTCAGAACCACCTTC
AAGACGCTCCTCTTGTGCCAGTGTGACAAAAGGAAGAGGCGCAAACAGCAGTACCAGCAGAGACAGTCGG
TCATTTTTCACAAGCGAGTGCCGGAGCAGGCCTTGTAGGCGGCCGCGATATCGCCCCTCTCCCTCCCCCC
CCCCTAACGTTACTGGCCGAAGCCGCTTGGAATAAGGCCGGTGTGCGTTTGTCTATATGTTATTTTCCAC
CATATTGCCGTCTTTTGGCAATGTGAGGGCCCGGAAACCTGGCCCTGTCTTCTTGACGAGCATTCCTAGG
GGTCTTTCCCCTCTCGCCAAAGGAATGCAAGGTCTGTTGAATGTCGTGAAGGAAGCAGTTCCTCTGGAAG
CTTCTTGAAGACAAACAACGTCTGTAGCGACCCTTTGCAGGCAGCGGAACCCCCCACCTGGCGACAGGTG
CCTCTGCGGCCAAAAGCCACGTGTATAAGATACACCTGCAAAGGCGGCACAACCCCAGTGCCACGTTGTG
AGTTGGATAGTTGTGGAAAGAGTCAAATGGCTCTCCTCAAGCGTATTCAACAAGGGGCTGAAGGATGCCC
AGAAGGTACCCCATTGTATGGGATCTGATCTGGGGCCTCGGTGCACATGCTTTACATGTGTTTAGTCGAG
GTTAAAAAAACGTCTAGGCCCCCCGAACCACGGGGACGTGGTTTTCCTTTGAAAAACACGATGATAAGCC
ACCATGGTGAGCAAGGGCGAGGAGCTGTTCACCGGGGTGGTGCCCATCCTGGTCGAGCTGGACGGCGACG
TAAACGGCCACAAGTTCAGCGTGTCCGGCGAGGGCGAGGGCGATGCCACCTACGGCAAGCTGACCCTGAA
GTTCATCTGCACCACCGGCAAGCTGCCCGTGCCCTGGCCCACCCTCGTGACCACCTTCGGCTACGGCCTG
ATGTGCTTCGCCCGCTACCCCGACCACATGAAGCAGCACGACTTCTTCAAGTCCGCCATGCCCGAAGGCT
ACGTCCAGGAGCGCACCATCTTCTTCAAGGACGACGGCAACTACAAGACCCGCGCCGAGGTGAAGTTCGA
GGGCGACACCCTGGTGAACCGCATCGAGCTGAAGGGCATCGACTTCAAGGAGGACGGCAACATCCTGGGG
CACAAGCTGGAGTACAACTACAACAGCCACAACGTCTATATCATGGCCGACAAGCAGAAGAACGGCATCA
AGGTGAACTTCAAGATCCGCCACAACATCGAGGACGGCAGCGTGCAGCTCGCCGACCACTACCAGCAGAA
CACCCCCATCGGCGACGGCCCCGTGCTGCTGCCCGACAACCACTACCTGAGCTACCAGTCCAAACTGAGC
AAAGACCCCAACGAGAAGCGCGATCACATGGTCCTGCTGGAGTTCGTGACCGCCGCCGGGATCACTCTCG
GCATGGACGAGCTGTACAAGTGATAGGAATTCGATATCAAGCTTATCGATAATCAACCTCTGGATTACAA
AATTTGTGAAAGATTGACTGGTATTCTTAACTATGTTGCTCCTTTTACGCTATGTGGATACGCTGCTTTA
ATGCCTTTGTATCATGCTATTGCTTCCCGTATGGCTTTCATTTTCTCCTCCTTGTATAAATCCTGGTTGC
TGTCTCTTTATGAGGAGTTGTGGCCCGTTGTCAGGCAACGTGGCGTGGTGTGCACTGTGTTTGCTGACGC
AACCCCCACTGGTTGGGGCATTGCCACCACCTGTCAGCTCCTTTCCGGGACTTTCGCTTTCCCCCTCCCT
ATTGCCACGGCGGAACTCATCGCCGCCTGCCTTGCCCGCTGCTGGACAGGGGCTCGGCTGTTGGGCACTG
ACAATTCCGTGGTGTTGTCGGGGAAATCATCGTCCTTTCCTTGGCTGCTCGCCTATGTTGCCACCTGGAT
TCTGCGCGGGACGTCCTTCTGCTACGTCCCTTCGGCCCTCAATCCAGCGGACCTTCCTTCCCGCGGCCTG
CTGCCGGCTCTGCGGCCTCTTCCGCGTCTTCGCCTTCGCCCTCAGACGAGTCGGATCTCCCTTTGGGCCG
CCTCCCCGCATCGATACCGAGCGCTGCTCGAGAGATCTACGGGTGGCATCCCTGTGACCCCTCCCCAGTG
CCTCTCCTGGCCCTGGAAGTTGCCACTCCAGTGCCCACCAGCCTTGTCCTAATAAAATTAAGTTGCATCA
TTTTGTCTGACTAGGTGTCCTTCTATAATATTATGGGGTGGAGGGGGGTGGTATGGAGCAAGGGGCAAGT
TGGGAAGACAACCTGTAGGGCCTGCGGGGTCTATTGGGAACCAAGCTGGAGTGCAGTGGCACAATCTTGG
CTCACTGCAATCTCCGCCTCCTGGGTTCAAGCGATTCTCCTGCCTCAGCCTCCCGAGTTGTTGGGATTCC
AGGCATGCATGACCAGGCTCAGCTAATTTTTGTTTTTTTGGTAGAGACGGGGTTTCACCATATTGGCCAG
GCTGGTCTCCAACTCCTAATCTCAGGTGATCTACCCACCTTGGCCTCCCAAATTGCTGGGATTACAGGCG
TGAACCACTGCTCCCTTCCCTGTCCTTCTGATTTTGTAGGTAACCACGTGCGGACCGAGCGGCCGCAGGA
ACCCCTAGTGATGGAGTTGGCCACTCCCTCTCTGCGCGCTCGCTCGCTCACTGAGGCCGGGCGACCAAAG
GTCGCCCGACGCCCGGGCTTTGCCCGGGCGGCCTCAGTGAGCGAGCGAGCGCGCAGCTGCCTGCAGGGGC
GCCTGATGCGGTATTTTCTCCTTACGCATCTGTGCGGTATTTCACACCGCATA
[142 nt withheld, positions 4814-4955]
C
[141 nt withheld, positions 4957-5097]
CCTTTGACGTTGGAGTCCACGTTCTTTAATAGTGGACTCTTGTTCCAAACTGGAACAACACTCAACCCTA
TCTCGGGCTATTCTTTTGATTTATAAGGGATTTTGCCGATTTCGGCCTATTGGTTAAAAAATGAGCTGAT
TTAACAAAAATTTAACGCGAATTTTAACAAAATATTAACGTTTACAATTTTATGGTGCACTCTCAGTACA
ATCTGCTCTGATGCCGCATAGTTAAGCCAGCCCCGACACCCGCCAACACCCGCTGACGCGCCCTGACGGG
CTTGTCTGCTCCCGGCATCCGCTTACAGACAAGCTGTGACCGTCTCCGGGAGCTGCATGTGTCAGAGGTT
TTCACCGTCATCACCGAAACGCGCGAGACGAAAGGGCCTCGTGATACGCCTATTTTTATAGGTTAATGTC
ATGATAATAATGGTTTCTTAGACGTCAGGTGGCACTTTTCGGGGAAATGTGCGCGGAACCCCTATTTGTT
TATTTTTCTAAATACATTCAAATATGTATCCGCTCATGAGACAATAACCCTGATAAATGCTTCAATAATA
TTGAAAAAGGAAGAGTATGAGTATTCAACATTTCCGTGTCGCCCTTATTCCCTTTTTTGCGGCATTTTGC
CTTCCTGTTTTTGCTCACCCAGAAACGCTGGTGAAAGTAAAAGATGCTGAAGATCAGTTGGGTGCACGAG
TGGGTTACATCGAACTGGATCTCAACAGCGGTAAGATCCTTGAGAGTTTTCGCCCCGAAGAACGTTTTCC
AATGATGAGCACTTTTAAAGTTCTGCTATGTGGCGCGGTATTATCCCGTATTGACGCCGGGCAAGAGCAA
CTCGGTCGCCGCATACACTATTCTCAGAATGACTTGGTTGAGTACTCACCAGTCACAGAAAAGCATCTTA
CGGATGGCATGACAGTAAGAGAATTATGCAGTGCTGCCATAACCATGAGTGATAACACTGCGGCCAACTT
ACTTCTGACAACGATCGGAGGACCGAAGGAGCTAACCGCTTTTTTGCACAACATGGGGGATCATGTAACT
CGCCTTGATCGTTGGGAACCGGAGCTGAATGAAGCCATACCAAACGACGAGCGTGACACCACGATGCCTG
TAGCAATGGCAACAACGTTGCGCAAACTATTAACTGGCGAACTACTTACTCTAGCTTCCCGGCAACAATT
AATAGACTGGATGGAGGCGGATAAAGTTGCAGGACCACTTCTGCGCTCGGCCCTTCCGGCTGGCTGGTTT
ATTGCTGATAAATCTGGAGCCGGTGAGCGTGGGTCTCGCGGTATCATTGCAGCACTGGGGCCAGATGGTA
AGCCCTCCCGTATCGTAGTTATCTACACGACGGGGAGTCAGGCAACTATGGATGAACGAAATAGACAGAT
CGCTGAGATAGGTGCCTCACTGATTAAGCATTGGTAACTGTCAGACCAAGTTTACTCATATATACTTTAG
ATTGATTTAAAACTTCATTTTTAATTTAAAAGGATCTAGGTGAAGATCCTTTTTGATAATCTCATGACCA
AAATCCCTTAACGTGAGTTTTCGTTCCACTGAGCGTCAGACCCCGTAGAAAAGATCAAAGGATCTTCTTG
AGATCCTTTTTTTCTGCGCGTAATCTGCTGCTTGCAAACAAAAAAACCACCGCTACCAGCGGTGGTTTGT
TTGCCGGATCAAGAGCTACCAACTCTTTTTCCGAAGGTAACTGGCTTCAGCAGAGCGCAGATACCAAATA
CTGTCCTTCTAGTGTAGCCGTAGTTAGGCCACCACTTCAAGAACTCTGTAGCACCGCCTACATACCTCGC
TCTGCTAATCCTGTTACCAGTGGCTGCTGCCAGTGGCGATAAGTCGTGTCTTACCGGGTTGGACTCAAGA
CGATAGTTACCGGATAAGGCGCAGCGGTCGGGCTGAACGGGGGGTTCGTGCACACAGCCCAGCTTGGAGC
GAACGACCTACACCGAACTGAGATACCTACAGCGTGAGCTATGAGAAAGCGCCACGCTTCCCGAAGGGAG
AAAGGCGGACAGGTATCCGGTAAGCGGCAGGGTCGGAACAGGAGAGCGCACGAGGGAGCTTCCAGGGGGA
AACGCCTGGTATCTTTATAGTCCTGTCGGGTTTCGCCACCTCTGACTTGAGCGTCGATTTTTGTGATGCT
CGTCAGGGGGGCGGAGCCTATGGAAAAACGCCAGCAACGCGGCCTTTTTACGGTTCCTGGCCTTTTGCTG
GCCTTTTGCTCACATGT
Features (pLannotate 1.2.2; 15 found; start..end, strand, type, name):
      1..141     -  repeat_region  AAV2 ITR: inverted terminal repeat of adeno-associated virus serotype 2 inverted
    903..2135    +  CDS            Chrm3 (fragment): ACM3_RAT - Also known as Chrm-3. Experimental evidence at protein level: Swiss-Prot protein existence level 1. The muscarinic acetylcholine receptor mediates various cellular responses, including inhibition of adenylate cyclase, breakdown of phosphoinositides and modulation of potassium channels through the action of G proteins. Primary transducing effect is Pi turnover. From Rattus norvegicus (Rat).
   2265..2727    +  misc_feature   IRES: internal ribosome entry site (IRES) of the encephalomyocarditis virus (EMCV)
   2734..3450    +  CDS            mCitrine: mCitrine is a basic (constitutively fluorescent) yellow fluorescent protein published in 2001, derived from Aequorea victoria.
   3455..3481    +  misc_feature   MCS (fragment): pBluescript multiple cloning site
   3481..4069    +  misc_feature   WPRE: woodchuck hepatitis virus posttranscriptional regulatory element
   4101..4577    +  polyA_signal   hGH poly(A) signal: human growth hormone polyadenylation signal
   4617..4757    +  repeat_region  AAV2 ITR: inverted terminal repeat of adeno-associated virus serotype 2 inverted
   4762..4813    -  misc_feature   bom (fragment): basis of mobility region from pBR322
   4832..5212    +  rep_origin     M13 ori (sequence partly withheld): M13 bacteriophage origin of replication; arrow indicates direction of (+) strand synthesis
   5288..5337    -  misc_feature   bom (fragment): basis of mobility region from pBR322
   5439..5474    -  CDS            rop (fragment): Rop protein, which maintains plasmids at low copy number; rop
   5569..5673    +  promoter       AmpR promoter: bla
   5674..6534    +  CDS            AmpR: β-lactamase; bla; confers resistance to ampicillin, carbenicillin, and related antibiotics
   6705..7293    +  rep_origin     ori: high-copy-number ColE1/pMB1/pBR322/pUC origin of replication
