[The description below was written by a language model from this plasmid's Addgene catalogue record, the feature table of its GenBank file and pLannotate feature annotations shown in this document.]
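Description:
pAAV-GFAP-HA-rM3D(Gs)-IRES-mCitrine is an adeno-associated virus transfer plasmid of about 7.35 kb, built on a pAAV backbone. It delivers a Gs-coupled chemogenetic receptor (DREADD) under a GFAP promoter, a promoter generally used to direct expression to astrocytes and other glia. Two AAV2 inverted terminal repeats flank the expression cassette and define the segment that is replicated and packaged into AAV particles when rep/cap and helper functions are supplied in trans. The bacterial portion carries an ampicillin resistance gene with its own promoter, a ColE1/pUC-type origin, and an M13/f1 phage origin. The catalogue lists the plasmid as low copy and names a recombination-deficient strain for propagation, as is usual for ITR-containing plasmids.

The cassette encodes an N-terminally HA-tagged rM3D(Gs) receptor, followed by an EMCV IRES and mCitrine. A single transcript therefore yields both the receptor and a separate yellow fluorescent marker for identifying transduced cells. A WPRE and the human growth hormone polyadenylation signal follow, enhancing transcript stability and 3′ end processing.

The automated annotation does not label the GFAP promoter or the HA tag; the promoter presumably lies in the unannotated stretch between the left ITR and the receptor coding region. The catalogue gives the species as human (CHRM3), but the annotation matches the receptor fragment to rat Chrm3, in line with the "r" in the name. The specific DREADD mutations are not given in the record. The accompanying GenBank entry is only an 865 bp partial read covering the Citrine coding sequence and its Kozak context.

The plasmid is typically used to produce AAV for ligand-controlled activation of Gs signalling in GFAP-expressing cells.
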