Addgene plasmid #50472: pAAV-GFAP-HA-rM3D(Gs)-IRES-mCitrine
Purpose: Gs-coupled rM3D-IRES-mCitrine under the control of GFAP promoter
Depositing lab: Bryan Roth. Depositing organization: University of North Carolina at Chapel Hill.
Backbone
  Vector backbone: pAAV
  Backbone size w/o insert (bp): 4818
  Total vector size (bp): 7354
  Vector type: AAV
Growth in bacteria
  Bacterial resistance: Ampicillin, 100 μg/mL
  Growth temperature: 37°C
  Growth strain: Stbl3
  Copy number: Low Copy
Gene/Insert
  Gene/Insert name: rM3D-IRES-mCitrine
  Species: H. sapiens (human)
  Insert size (bp): 2588
  Mutation: See supplemental documents for DREADD mutations
  Entrez Gene: CHRM3 (a.k.a. EGBRS, HM3, PBS, m3AChR)
  Promoter: GFAP
  Tag / fusion protein: HA (N terminal on insert)
  Cloning method: Restriction Enzyme; 5′ cloning site Sal I (not destroyed); 3′ cloning site EcoR I (not destroyed)
  Sequencing primers: 5′ CCGGGCATCGCCAGTCTAGC; 3′ GCATTAAAGCAGCGTATCCACATAGC
Terms and licenses: Academic/Nonprofit Terms; Industry Terms: Not Available to Industry
Depositor comments: These plasmids were generated as part of the Illuminating the Druggable Genome (IDG) program sponsored by the NIH Common Fund. The goal of this program is to identify, gather, and distribute information and resources for proteins that currently are not well-studied yet belong to commonly drug-targeted protein families: protein kinases, non-olfactory G-protein coupled receptors (GPCRs), and ion channels. The IDG program is designed to develop fundamental research tools for understudied proteins, elucidate their function, and disseminate the IDG-related resources and data to the greater scientific community.
How to cite: pAAV-GFAP-HA-rM3D(Gs)-IRES-mCitrine was a gift from Bryan Roth (Addgene plasmid # 50472 ; http://n2t.net/addgene:50472 ; RRID:Addgene_50472) For viral preps, please replace (Addgene plasmid # 50472) in the above sentence with: (Addgene viral prep # 50472-AAV5)
