LOCUS       Exported 865 bp ds-DNA linear SYN 19-MAY-2021
DEFINITION  Gs-coupled rM3D-IRES-mCitrine under the control of GFAP promoter.
ACCESSION   .
VERSION     .
KEYWORDS    pAAV-GFAP-HA-rM3D(Gs)-IRES-mCitrine
SOURCE      synthetic DNA construct
  ORGANISM  synthetic DNA construct
REFERENCE   1 (bases 1 to 865)
  AUTHORS   Bryan Roth
  TITLE     Roth lab DREADDs
  JOURNAL   Unpublished
REFERENCE   2 (bases 1 to 865)
  AUTHORS   .
  TITLE     Direct Submission
  JOURNAL   Exported May 19, 2021 from SnapGene Server 1.1.58
            http://www.snapgene.com
FEATURES             Location/Qualifiers
     source          1..865
                     /organism="synthetic DNA construct"
                     /mol_type="other DNA"
     CDS             complement(55..771)
                     /codon_start=1
                     /product="enhanced variant of YFP (Heikal et al., 2001)"
                     /label=Citrine
                     /note="mammalian codon-optimized"
                     /translation="MVSKGEELFTGVVPILVELDGDVNGHKFSVSGEGEGDATYGKLTL
                     KFICTTGKLPVPWPTLVTTFGYGLMCFARYPDHMKQHDFFKSAMPEGYVQERTIFFKDD
                     GNYKTRAEVKFEGDTLVNRIELKGIDFKEDGNILGHKLEYNYNSHNVYIMADKQKNGIK
                     VNFKIRHNIEDGSVQLADHYQQNTPIGDGPVLLPDNHYLSYQSKLSKDPNEKRDHMVLL
                     EFVTAAGITLGMDELYK"
     primer_bind     complement(97..118)
                     /label=EGFP-C
                     /note="EGFP, forward primer"
     primer_bind     446..465
                     /label=EXFP-R
                     /note="For distinguishing EGFP variants, reverse primer"
     primer_bind     705..726
                     /label=EGFP-N
                     /note="EGFP, reverse primer"
     regulatory      768..777
                     /regulatory_class="other"
                     /note="vertebrate consensus sequence for strong initiation
                     of translation (Kozak, 1987)"
ORIGIN
        1 aattttgtaa tccagaggtt gattatcgat aagcttgata tcgaattcct atcacttgta
       61 cagctcgtcc atgccgagag tgatcccggc ggcggtcacg aactccagca ggaccatgtg
      121 atcgcgcttc tcgttggggt ctttgctcag tttggactgg tagctcaggt agtggttgtc
      181 gggcagcagc acggggccgt cgccgatggg ggtgttctgc tggtagtggt cggcgagctg
      241 cacgctgccg tcctcgatgt tgtggcggat cttgaagttc accttgatgc cgttcttctg
      301 cttgtcggcc atgatataga cgttgtggct gttgtagttg tactccagct tgtgccccag
      361 gatgttgccg tcctccttga agtcgatgcc cttcagctcg atgcggttca ccagggtgtc
      421 gccctcgaac ttcacctcgg cgcgggtctt gtagttgccg tcgtccttga agaagatggt
      481 gcgctcctgg acgtagcctt cgggcatggc ggacttgaag aagtcgtgct gcttcatgtg
      541 gtcggggtag cgggcgaagc acatcaggcc gtagccgaag gtggtcacga gggtgggcca
      601 gggcacgggc agcttgccgg tggtgcagat gaacttcagg gtcagcttgc cgtaggtggc
      661 atcgccctcg ccctcgccgg acacgctgaa cttgtggccg tttacgtcgc cgtccagctc
      721 gaccaggatg ggcaccaccc cggtgaacag ctcctcgccc ttgctcacca tggtggctta
      781 tcatcgtgtt tttcaaagga aaaccacgtc cccgtggttc ggggggccta gacgtttttt
      841 taacctcgac taaacacatg taaag
//
