>Addgene plasmid #50472 | pAAV-GFAP-HA-rM3D(Gs)-IRES-mCitrine | addgene partial sequence | sequence record 77782 | GFAPpro-F 5'-ACTCCTTCATAAAGCCCTCG-3'
CAGGTTGGAGAGGAGACGCATCACCTCCGCTGCTCGCGGGGTCTAGAGTCGACGCCACCATGTACCCCTA
CGACGTCCCCGACTACGCCACCTTGCACAGTAACAGTACAACCTCGCCTTTGTTTCCCAACATCAGCTCT
TCCTGGGTGCACAGTCCCTCGGAGGCAGGGCTGCCCTTGGGGACAGTCACTCAGTTGGGCAGCTACAACA
TTTCACAAGAAACTGGGAATTTCTCCTCAAACGACACCTCCAGCGACCCTCTCGGGGGTCACACCATCTG
GCAAGTGGTCTTCATTGCCTTCTTAACTGGCTTCCTGGCATTGGTGACCATCATTGGCAACATCCTTGTC
ATTGTGGCCTTCAAGGTCAACAAACAGCTGAAGACAGTCAACAACTACTTCCTCTTAAGCCTGGCCTGTG
CAGACCTGATCATCGGGGTCATTTCCATGAACCTGTTCACTACCTACATCATTATGAACCGTTGGGCACT
GGGGAACTTAGCCTGCGACCTCTGGCTCTCCATTGACTGTGTGGCCAGCAATGCCTCTGTCATGAATCTG
CTGGTCATCAGCTTTGACAGGTACTTTTCCATCACTTCTCCATTCCGCTACCAGAGCCTGATGACCAGGG
CTCGAGCTGGTGTGATGATTGGTCTGGCTTGGGTCATCTCCTTTGTCCTATGGGCTCCTGCCATCTTGTT
CTGGCAATACTTTGTAGGGAAGAGAACTGTGCCCCCAGGAGAATGTTTCATTCAGTTTCTGAGTGAGCCC
ACCATCACCTTCGGCACGGCGATCGCTGGCTTTTACATGCCTGTCACCATCATGACTATTTTATACTGGC
GGGTGTACCGGGAGGCCAAGGAGCAGATCAGGAAGATCGACCGCTGCGAGGGCCGGTTCTATGGCAGCCA
GGA
